Addgene plasmid #22524: pEF-ENTR-LUC (SN1)
Depositing lab: Eric Campeau.
Backbone
  Vector backbone: pENTR1A
  Backbone manufacturer: Invitrogen
  Backbone size w/o insert (bp): 4058
  Vector type: Mammalian Expression, Luciferase
Growth in bacteria
  Bacterial resistance: Kanamycin, 50 μg/mL
  Growth temperature: 37°C
  Growth strain: DH5alpha
  Growth instructions: TOP10F', 37oC
  Copy number: High Copy
Gene/Insert
  Gene/Insert name: Firefly Luciferase
  Insert size (bp): 1652
  Cloning method: Restriction Enzyme; 5′ cloning site Eco RV (destroyed during cloning); 3′ cloning site Xba I (not destroyed)
  Sequencing primers: 5′ T7forw; 3′ ENTRrev
Resource information
  A portion of this plasmid was derived from a plasmid made by: Firefly luciferase was derived from pGL3 plasmid (Promega). EF1a promoter was derived from pTracer-Bsd plasmid (Invitrogen).
Terms and licenses: Academic/Nonprofit Terms; Industry Terms: Not Available to Industry
Depositor comments: Vector made by Stefania Nicoli (University of Massachusetts Medical School).
How to cite: pEF-ENTR-LUC (SN1) was a gift from Eric Campeau (Addgene plasmid # 22524 ; http://n2t.net/addgene:22524 ; RRID:Addgene_22524)
