[The description below was written by a language model from this plasmid's Addgene catalogue record and pLannotate feature annotations shown in this document.]
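Description:
pEF-ENTR-LUC (SN1) is a Gateway entry clone built on the Invitrogen pENTR1A backbone, carrying a complete mammalian expression cassette for firefly luciferase. It is propagated in E. coli as a high-copy plasmid through a ColE1/pUC-type origin and is selected with kanamycin via the aph(3')-Ia (KanR) gene. The rrnB T1 and T2 terminators upstream of the cloning region are standard pENTR elements that shield the insert from read-through transcription originating in the backbone. The annotated sequence record is 5,310 nt long.

The payload lies between the attL1 and attL2 recombination sites. It consists of the strong constitutive human EF-1α promoter, recorded as derived from pTracer-Bsd, followed by a short T7 promoter and then the luc+ version of firefly luciferase taken from pGL3. The luciferase fragment was inserted by restriction cloning, with the 5′ EcoRV site destroyed and the 3′ XbaI site retained. Because both promoter and reporter sit inside the att sites, an LR Clonase reaction moves the whole EF-1α–luciferase unit into any compatible attR destination vector, so the destination vector need not supply its own promoter. No polyadenylation signal is annotated between the att sites, so this element may have to come from the destination vector. The very short hits labelled CMV enhancer, SV40 small t antigen and RSF ori are fragments only, most likely junction or carry-over sequence rather than functional parts.

The record classifies the plasmid as a mammalian expression and luciferase vector. Its design suits it as a source of a constitutive luciferase reporter cassette for Gateway transfer, though the record names no specific destination vectors or applications.
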