Features (pLannotate 1.2.2; 12 found; start..end, strand, type, name):
      1..46      +  rep_origin     RSF ori (fragment): Plasmids containing the RSF 1030 origin of replication can be propagated in E. coli cells that contain additional plasmids with compatible origins.
    106..149     -  terminator     rrnB T1 terminator: Escherichia coli rrnB; transcription terminator T1 from the E. coli rrnB gene
    281..308     +  terminator     rrnB T2 terminator: transcription terminator T2 from the E. coli rrnB gene
    358..457     +  protein_bind   attL1: mutant version of attL; recombination site for the Gateway® LR reaction LR Clonase™
    476..494     +  enhancer       CMV enhancer (fragment): human cytomegalovirus immediate early enhancer
    519..585     +  CDS            small t antigen (fragment): SV40 (simian virus 40) small t antigen
    592..1770    +  promoter       EF-1α promoter: strong constitutive promoter for human elongation factor EF-1α
   1787..1805    +  promoter       T7 promoter: promoter for bacteriophage T7 RNA polymerase
   1881..3533    +  CDS            luciferase: firefly luciferase; luc+; enhanced luc+ version of the luciferase gene
   3540..3639    -  protein_bind   attL2: mutant version of attL; recombination site for the Gateway® LR reaction LR Clonase™
   3762..4571    +  CDS            KanR: aminoglycoside phosphotransferase; aph(3')-Ia; confers resistance to kanamycin in bacteria or G418 (Geneticin®) in eukaryotes
   4661..5249    +  rep_origin     ori: high-copy-number ColE1/pMB1/pBR322/pUC origin of replication
>Addgene plasmid #22524 | pEF-ENTR-LUC (SN1) | depositor full sequence | sequence record 10354 | Author sequence
CTTTCCTGCGTTATCCCCTGATTCTGTGGATAACCGTATTACCGCTAGCATGGATCTCGGGGACGTCTAA
CTACTAAGCGAGAGTAGGGAACTGCCAGGCATCAAATAAAACGAAAGGCTCAGTCGGAAGACTGGGCCTT
TCGTTTTATCTGTTGTTTGTCGGTGAACGCTCTCCTGAGTAGGACAAATCCGCCGGGAGCGGATTTGAAC
GTTGTGAAGCAACGGCCCGGAGGGTGGCGGGCAGGACGCCCGCCATAAACTGCCAGGCATCAAACTAAGC
AGAAGGCCATCCTGACGGATGGCCTTTTTGCGTTTCTACAAACTCTTCCTGTTAGTTAGTTACTTAAGCT
CGGGCCCCAAATAATGATTTTATTTTGACTGATAGTGACCTGTTCGTTGCAACAAATTGATAAGCAATGC
TTTTTTATAATGCCAACTTTGTACAAAAAAGCAGGCTCCACCATGCATGGGAACCGACATTGATTATTGA
CTAGGCTTTTGCAAAAAGCTTTGCAAAGATGGATAAAGTTTTAAACAGAGAGGAATCTTTGCAGCTAATG
GACCTTCTAGGTCTTGAAAGGAGTGGGAATTGGCTCCGGTGCCCGTCAGTGGGCAGAGCGCACATCGCCC
ACAGTCCCCGAGAAGTTGGGGGGAGGGGTCGGCAATTGAACCGGTGCCTAGAGAAGGTGGCGCGGGGTAA
ACTGGGAAAGTGATGTCGTGTACTGGCTCCGCCTTTTTCCCGAGGGTGGGGGAGAACCGTATATAAGTGC
AGTAGTCGCCGTGAACGTTCTTTTTCGCAACGGGTTTGCCGCCAGAACACAGGTAAGTGCCGTGTGTGGT
TCCCGCGGGCCTGGCCTCTTTACGGGTTATGGCCCTTGCGTGCCTTGAATTACTTCCACCTGGCTGCAGT
ACGTGATTCTTGATCCCGAGCTTCGGGTTGGAAGTGGGTGGGAGAGTTCGAGGCCTTGCGCTTAAGGAGC
CCCTTCGCCTCGTGCTTGAGTTGAGGCCTGGCCTGGGCGCTGGGGCCGCCGCGTGCGAATCTGGTGGCAC
CTTCGCGCCTGTCTCGCTGCTTTCGATAAGTCTCTAGCCATTTAAAATTTTTGATGACCTGCTGCGACGC
TTTTTTTCTGGCAAGATAGTCTTGTAAATGCGGGCCAAGATCTGCACACTGGTATTTCGGTTTTTGGGGC
CGCGGGCGGCGACGGGGCCCGTGCGTCCCAGCGCACATGTTCGGCGAGGCGGGGCCTGCGAGCGCGGCCA
CCGAGAATCGGACGGGGGTAGTCTCAAGCTGGCCGGCCTGCTCTGGTGCCTGGCCTCGCGCCGCCGTGTA
TCGCCCCGCCCTGGGCGGCAAGGCTGGCCCGGTCGGCACCAGTTGCGTGAGCGGAAAGATGGCCGCTTCC
CGGCCCTGCTGCAGGGAGCTCAAAATGGAGGACGCGGCGCTCGGGAGAGCGGGCGGGTGAGTCACCCACA
CAAAGGAAAAGGGCCTTTCCGTCCTCAGCCGTCGCTTCATGTGACTCCACGGAGTACCGGGCGCCGTCCA
GGCACCTCGATTAGTTCTCGAGCTTTTGGAGTACGTCGTCTTTAGGTTGGGGGGAGGGGTTTTATGCGAT
GGAGTTTCCCCACACTGAGTGGGTGGAGACTGAAGTTAGGCCAGCTTGGCACTTGATGTAATTCTCCTTG
GAATTTGCCCTTTTTGAGTTTGGATCTTGGTTCATTCTCAAGCCTCAGACAGTGGTTCAAAGTTTTTTTC
TTCCATTTCAGGTGTCGTGAGGAATTAGCTTGGTACTAATACGACTCACTATAGGGAGACCCAAGCTGGC
TAGGTAAGCTTGGTACCGAGCTCGGATCCACTAGTCCAGTGTGGTGGAATTCTGCAGATCATGGAAGACG
CCAAAAACATAAAGAAAGGCCCGGCGCCATTCTATCCGCTGGAAGATGGAACCGCTGGAGAGCAACTGCA
TAAGGCTATGAAGAGATACGCCCTGGTTCCTGGAACAATTGCTTTTACAGATGCACATATCGAGGTGGAC
ATCACTTACGCTGAGTACTTCGAAATGTCCGTTCGGTTGGCAGAAGCTATGAAACGATATGGGCTGAATA
CAAATCACAGAATCGTCGTATGCAGTGAAAACTCTCTTCAATTCTTTATGCCGGTGTTGGGCGCGTTATT
TATCGGAGTTGCAGTTGCGCCCGCGAACGACATTTATAATGAACGTGAATTGCTCAACAGTATGGGCATT
TCGCAGCCTACCGTGGTGTTCGTTTCCAAAAAGGGGTTGCAAAAAATTTTGAACGTGCAAAAAAAGCTCC
CAATCATCCAAAAAATTATTATCATGGATTCTAAAACGGATTACCAGGGATTTCAGTCGATGTACACGTT
CGTCACATCTCATCTACCTCCCGGTTTTAATGAATACGATTTTGTGCCAGAGTCCTTCGATAGGGACAAG
ACAATTGCACTGATCATGAACTCCTCTGGATCTACTGGTCTGCCTAAAGGTGTCGCTCTGCCTCATAGAA
CTGCCTGCGTGAGATTCTCGCATGCCAGAGATCCTATTTTTGGCAATCAAATCATTCCGGATACTGCGAT
TTTAAGTGTTGTTCCATTCCATCACGGTTTTGGAATGTTTACTACACTCGGATATTTGATATGTGGATTT
CGAGTCGTCTTAATGTATAGATTTGAAGAAGAGCTGTTTCTGAGGAGCCTTCAGGATTACAAGATTCAAA
GTGCGCTGCTGGTGCCAACCCTATTCTCCTTCTTCGCCAAAAGCACTCTGATTGACAAATACGATTTATC
TAATTTACACGAAATTGCTTCTGGTGGCGCTCCCCTCTCTAAGGAAGTCGGGGAAGCGGTTGCCAAGAGG
TTCCATCTGCCAGGTATCAGGCAAGGATATGGGCTCACTGAGACTACATCAGCTATTCTGATTACACCCG
AGGGGGATGATAAACCGGGCGCGGTCGGTAAAGTTGTTCCATTTTTTGAAGCGAAGGTTGTGGATCTGGA
TACCGGGAAAACGCTGGGCGTTAATCAAAGAGGCGAACTGTGTGTGAGAGGTCCTATGATTATGTCCGGT
TATGTAAACAATCCGGAAGCGACCAACGCCTTGATTGACAAGGATGGATGGCTACATTCTGGAGACATAG
CTTACTGGGACGAAGACGAACACTTCTTCATCGTTGACCGCCTGAAGTCTCTGATTAAGTACAAAGGCTA
TCAGGTGGCTCCCGCTGAATTGGAATCCATCTTGCTCCAACACCCCAACATCTTCGACGCAGGTGTCGCA
GGTCTTCCCGACGATGACGCCGGTGAACTTCCCGCCGCCGTTGTTGTTTTGGAGCACGGAAAGACGATGA
CGGAAAAAGAGATCGTGGATTACGTCGCCAGTCAAGTAACAACCGCGAAAAAGTTGCGCGGAGGAGTTGT
GTTTGTGGACGAAGTACCGAAAGGTCTTACCGGAAAACTCGACGCAAGAAAAATCAGAGAGATCCTCATA
AAGGCCAAGAAGGGCGGAAAGATCGCCGTGTAATTCTAGACCCAGCTTTCTTGTACAAAGTTGGCATTAT
AAGAAAGCATTGCTTATCAATTTGTTGCAACGAACAGGTCACTATCAGTCAAAATAAAATCATTATTTGC
CATCCAGCTGCAGCTCTGGCCCGTGTCTCAAAATCTCTGATGTTACATTGCACAAGATAAAAATATATCA
TCATGAACAATAAAACTGTCTGCTTACATAAACAGTAATACAAGGGGTGTTATGAGCCATATTCAACGGG
AAACGTCGAGGCCGCGATTAAATTCCAACATGGATGCTGATTTATATGGGTATAAATGGGCTCGCGATAA
TGTCGGGCAATCAGGTGCGACAATCTATCGCTTGTATGGGAAGCCCGATGCGCCAGAGTTGTTTCTGAAA
CATGGCAAAGGTAGCGTTGCCAATGATGTTACAGATGAGATGGTCAGACTAAACTGGCTGACGGAATTTA
TGCCTCTTCCGACCATCAAGCATTTTATCCGTACTCCTGGTGATGCATGGTTACTCACCACTGCGATCCC
CGGAAAAACAGCATTCCAGGTATTAGAAGAATATCCTGATTCAGGTGAAAATATTGTTGATGCGCTGGCA
GTGTTCCTGCGCCGGTTGCATTCGATTCCTGTTTGTAATTGTCCTTTTAACAGCGATCGCGTATTTCGTC
TCGCTCAGGCGCAATCACGAATGAATAACGGTTTGGTTGATGCGAGTGATTTTGATGACGAGCGTAATGG
CTGGCCTGTTGAACAAGTCTGGAAAGAAATGCATAAACTTTTGCCATTCTCACCGGATTCAGTCGTCACT
CATGGTGATTTCTCACTTGATAACCTTATTTTTGACGAGGGGAAATTAATAGGTTGTATTGATGTTGGAC
GAGTCGGAATCGCAGACCGATACCAGGATCTTGCCATCCTATGGAACTGCCTCGGTGAGTTTTCTCCTTC
ATTACAGAAACGGCTTTTTCAAAAATATGGTATTGATAATCCTGATATGAATAAATTGCAGTTTCATTTG
ATGCTCGATGAGTTTTTCTAATCAGAATTGGTTAATTGGTTGTAACATTATTCAGATTGGGCCCCGTTCC
ACTGAGCGTCAGACCCCGTAGAAAAGATCAAAGGATCTTCTTGAGATCCTTTTTTTCTGCGCGTAATCTG
CTGCTTGCAAACAAAAAAACCACCGCTACCAGCGGTGGTTTGTTTGCCGGATCAAGAGCTACCAACTCTT
TTTCCGAAGGTAACTGGCTTCAGCAGAGCGCAGATACCAAATACTGTTCTTCTAGTGTAGCCGTAGTTAG
GCCACCACTTCAAGAACTCTGTAGCACCGCCTACATACCTCGCTCTGCTAATCCTGTTACCAGTGGCTGC
TGCCAGTGGCGATAAGTCGTGTCTTACCGGGTTGGACTCAAGACGATAGTTACCGGATAAGGCGCAGCGG
TCGGGCTGAACGGGGGGTTCGTGCACACAGCCCAGCTTGGAGCGAACGACCTACACCGAACTGAGATACC
TACAGCGTGAGCTATGAGAAAGCGCCACGCTTCCCGAAGGGAGAAAGGCGGACAGGTATCCGGTAAGCGG
CAGGGTCGGAACAGGAGAGCGCACGAGGGAGCTTCCAGGGGGAAACGCCTGGTATCTTTATAGTCCTGTC
GGGTTTCGCCACCTCTGACTTGAGCGTCGATTTTTGTGATGCTCGTCAGGGGGGCGGAGCCTATGGAAAA
ACGCCAGCAACGCGGCCTTTTTACGGTTCCTGGCCTTTTGCTGGCCTTTTGCTCACATGT
