>Addgene plasmid #22524 | pEF-ENTR-LUC (SN1) | addgene partial sequence | sequence record 28708 | 22524 with T7
GTAGCTGGTCCGAGCTCGGATCCCTAGTCCAGTGTGGTGGAATTCTGCAGATCATGGAAGACGCCAAAAA
CATAAAGAAAGGCCCGGCGCCATTCTATCCGCTGGAAGATGGAACCGCTGGAGAGCAACTGCATAAGGCT
ATGAAGAGATACGCCCTGGTTCCTGGAACAATTGCTTTTACAGATGCACATATCGAGGTGGACATCACTT
ACGCTGAGTACTTCGAAATGTCCGTTCGGTTGGCAGAAGCTATGAAACGATATGGGCTGAATACAAATCA
CAGAATCGTCGTATGCAGTGAAAACTCTCTTCAATTCTTTATGCCGGTGTTGGGCGCGTTATTTATCGGA
GTTGCAGTTGCGCCCGCGAACGACATTTATAATGAACGTGAATTGCTCAACAGTATGGGCATTTCGCAGC
CTACCGTGGTGTTCGTTTCCAAAAAGGGGTTGCAAAAAATTTTGAACGTGCAAAAAAAGCTCCCAATCAT
CCAAAAAATTATTATCATGGATTCTAAAACGGATTACCAGGGATTTCAGTCGATGTACACGTTCGTCACA
TCTCATCTACCTCCCGGTTTTAATGAATACGATTTTGTGCCAGAGTCCTTCGATAGGGACAAGACATTGC
ACTGATCATGAACTCCTCTGGATCTACTGGTCTGCCTAAAGGTGTCGCTCTGCCTCATAGAACTGCCTGC
GTGAGATTCTCGCATGCCA
